Addgene plasmid #50342: pICH77911
Depositing lab: Sylvestre Marillonnet & Nicola Patron. Depositing organization: Leibniz Institute of Plant Biochemistry (IPB). Publication: A golden gate modular cloning toolbox for plants. Engler C, Youles M, Gruetzner R, Ehnert TM, Werner S, Jones JD, Patron NJ, Marillonnet S. ACS Synth Biol. 2014 Nov 21;3(11):839-43. doi: 10.1021/sb4001504. Epub 2014 Feb 20. PubMed 24933124.
Backbone
  Vector backbone: pICH41276
  Vector type: plant expression
Growth in bacteria
  Bacterial resistance: Spectinomycin, 50 μg/mL
  Growth temperature: 37°C
  Growth strain: DH5alpha
  Copy number: High Copy
Gene/Insert
  Gene/Insert name: 3'UTR, polyadenylation signal/terminator, ags (A. tumefaciens)
  Mutation: BsaI/BbsI sites removed by point-mutation
  Cloning method: Restriction Enzyme; 5′ cloning site BpiI (destroyed during cloning); 3′ cloning site BpiI (destroyed during cloning)
Terms and licenses: Academic/Nonprofit Terms; Industry Terms: Not Available to Industry
Depositor comments: insert can be released with BsaI
How to cite: pICH77911 was a gift from Sylvestre Marillonnet & Nicola Patron (Addgene plasmid # 50342 ; http://n2t.net/addgene:50342 ; RRID:Addgene_50342)
