[The description below was written by a language model from this plasmid's Addgene catalogue record and pLannotate feature annotations shown in this document.]
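Description:
pICH77911 is a small (about 2.66 kb), high-copy level 0 part plasmid from a Golden Gate Modular Cloning (MoClo) toolbox for plants. It is built on the pICH41276 backbone and is catalogued as a plant expression vector, although it is a storage module for a single standardized part rather than a complete expression construct. It replicates in E. coli from a ColE1/pUC-type origin and is selected with spectinomycin through the aadA adenylyltransferase gene. An AmpR (bla) promoter lies upstream of aadA. Between the two are short fragments annotated as an integrase and a gentamicin acetyltransferase, most likely remnants of the integron-derived resistance cassette rather than functional genes.

The payload is the 3' untranslated region and polyadenylation signal/terminator of the ags gene, which the catalogue attributes to Agrobacterium tumefaciens. The automated annotation marks a roughly 330 bp stretch as a fragment of the ags coding sequence, matched by homology to an A. rhizogenes protein. This suggests the cloned region includes the end of the ags open reading frame along with downstream sequence, though the terminator itself is not annotated as a feature. Internal BsaI and BbsI (BpiI) sites were removed by point mutation so the part is compatible with Type IIS assembly. The insert was cloned through BpiI sites that were destroyed in the process, and it can be released with BsaI.

In practice, the part is combined in one-pot Golden Gate reactions with promoter, 5'UTR and coding sequence modules to build plant transcription units. These units can then be assembled into multigene constructs. The two sequence records show the same features in the same relative arrangement, differing only in their start coordinate and by two nucleotides in length.
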