Features (pLannotate 1.2.2; 6 found; start..end, strand, type, name):
    420..1008    +  rep_origin     ori: high-copy-number ColE1/pMB1/pBR322/pUC origin of replication
   1175..1504    +  CDS            ags (fragment): AGS_AGRRH - Protein inferred from homology: Swiss-Prot protein existence level 3. From Agrobacterium rhizogenes.
   1791..1895    +  promoter       AmpR promoter: bla
   1886..1966    -  CDS            int (fragment): INT2_ECOLX - Protein inferred from homology: Swiss-Prot protein existence level 3. Putative integrase believed to be involved in the insertion of antibiotic resistance genes into plasmids and transposons. From Escherichia coli.
   2054..2110    +  CDS            GmR (fragment): gentamycin acetyltransferase; aacC1; confers resistance to gentamycin
   2117..246     +  CDS            aadA (across the origin): S3AD_ECOLX - Experimental evidence at protein level: Swiss-Prot protein existence level 1. Mediates bacterial resistance to the antibiotics streptomycin and spectinomycin. From Escherichia coli.
>Addgene plasmid #50342 | pICH77911 | addgene full sequence | sequence record 497540 | Addgene NGS Result
GATGAGCGAAATGTAGTGCTTACGTTGTCCCGCATTTGGTACAGCGCAGTAACCGGCAAAATCGCGCCGA
AGGATGTCGCTGCCGACTGGGCAATGGAGCGCCTGCCGGCCCAGTATCAGCCCGTCATACTTGAAGCTAG
ACAGGCTTATCTTGGACAAGAAGAAGATCGCTTGGCCTCGCGCGCAGATCAGTTGGAAGAATTTGTCCAT
TACGTAAAAGGCGAGATCACCAAGGTAGTCGGCAAATAACTGTCAGACCAAGTTTACTCATATATACTTT
AGATTGATTTAAAACTTCATTTTTAATTTAAAAGGATCTAGGTGAAGATCCTTTTTGATAATCTCATGAC
CAAAATCCCTTAACGTGAGTTTTCGTTCCACTGAGCGTCAGACCCCGTAGAAAAGATCAAAGGATCTTCT
TGAGATCCTTTTTTTCTGCGCGTAATCTGCTGCTTGCAAACAAAAAAACCACCGCTACCAGCGGTGGTTT
GTTTGCCGGATCAAGAGCTACCAACTCTTTTTCCGAAGGTAACTGGCTTCAGCAGAGCGCAGATACCAAA
TACTGTTCTTCTAGTGTAGCCGTAGTTAGGCCACCACTTCAAGAACTCTGTAGCACCGCCTACATACCTC
GCTCTGCTAATCCTGTTACCAGTGGCTGCTGCCAGTGGCGATAAGTCGTGTCTTACCGGGTTGGACTCAA
GACGATAGTTACCGGATAAGGCGCAGCGGTCGGGCTGAACGGGGGGTTCGTGCACACAGCCCAGCTTGGA
GCGAACGACCTACACCGAACTGAGATACCTACAGCGTGAGCTATGAGAAAGCGCCACGCTTCCCGAAGGG
AGAAAGGCGGACAGGTATCCGGTAAGCGGCAGGGTCGGAACAGGAGAGCGCACGAGGGAGCTTCCAGGGG
GAAACGCCTGGTATCTTTATAGTCCTGTCGGGTTTCGCCACCTCTGACTTGAGCGTCGATTTTTGTGATG
CTCGTCAGGGGGGCGGAGCCTATGGAAAAACGCCAGCAACGCGGCCTTTTTACGGTTCCTGGCCTTTTGC
TGGCCTTTTGCTCACATGTTCTTTCCTGCGTTATCCCCTGATTCTGTGGATAACCGTATTACCGCCTTTG
AGTGAGCTGATACCGCTCGCCGCAGCCGAACGACCGAGCGCAGCGAGTCAGTGAGCGAGGAAGCGGAAGA
GCGCCCAATACGCAAACCGCCTCTCCCCGCGCGTTGGCCGATTCATTAATCACTCTGTGGTCTCAGCTTG
AATTAACAGAGGTGGATGGACAGACCCGTTCTTACACCGGACTGGGCGCGGGATAGGATATTCAGATTGG
GATGGGATTGAGCTTAAAGCCGGCGCTGACACCATGCTCAAGGTAGGCAATGTCCTCAGCGTCGAGCCCG
GCATCTATGTCGAGGGCATTGGTGGAGCGCGCTTCGGGGATACCGTGCTTGTAACTGAGAGCGGATATGA
GGCCCTCACTCCGCTTGATCTTGGCAAAGATATTTGACGCATTTATTAGTATGTGTTAATTTTCATTTGC
AGTGCAGTATTTTCTATTCGATCTTTATGTAATTCGTTACAATTAATAAATATTCAAATCAGATTATTGA
CTGTCATTTGTATCAAATCGTGTTTAATGGATATTTTTATTATAATATTGATGATCGCTTGAGACCACGA
AGTGGCTCTTCAGTGGACGAAAGGGCCTCGTGATACGCCTATTTTTATAGGTTAATGTCATGATAATAAT
GGTTTCTTAGACGTCAGGTGGCACTTTTCGGGGAAATGTGCGCGGAACCCCTATTTGTTTATTTTTCTAA
ATACATTCAAATATGTATCCGCTCATGAGACAATAACCCTGATAAATGCTTCAATAATATTGAAAAAGGA
AGAGTATGCGCTCACGCAACTGGTCCAGAACCTTGACCGAACGCAGCGGTGGTAACGGCGCAGTGGCGGT
TTTCATGGCTTGTTATGACTGTTTTTTTTTGGGGTACAGTCTATGCCTCGGGCATCCAAGCAGCAAGCGC
GTTACGCCGTGGGTCGATGTTTGATGTTATGGAGCAGCAACGATGTTACGCAGCAGGGCAGTCGCCCTAA
AACAAAGTTAAACATCATGAGGGAAGCGGTGATCGCCGAAGTATCGACTCAACTATCAGAGGTAGTTGGC
GTCATCGAGCGCCATCTCGAACCGACGTTGCTGGCCGTACATTTGTACGGCTCCGCAGTGGATGGCGGCC
TGAAGCCACACAGCGATATTGATTTGCTGGTTACGGTGACCGTAAGGCTTGATGAAACAACGCGGCGAGC
TTTGATCAACGACCTTTTGGAAACTTCGGCTTCCCCTGGAGAGAGCGAGATTCTCCGCGCTGTAGAAGTC
ACCATTGTTGTGCACGACGACATCATTCCGTGGCGTTATCCAGCTAAGCGCGAACTGCAATTTGGAGAAT
GGCAGCGCAATGACATTCTTGCAGGTATCTTCGAGCCAGCCACGATCGACATTGATCTGGCTATCTTGCT
GACAAAAGCAAGAGAACATAGCGTTGCCTTGGTAGGTCCAGCGGCGGAGGAACTCTTTGATCCGGTTCCT
GAACAGGATCTATTTGAGGCGCTAAATGAAACCTTAACGCTATGGAACTCGCCGCCCGACTGGGCTGGC
