Features (pLannotate 1.2.2; 6 found; start..end, strand, type, name):
    126..230     +  promoter       AmpR promoter: bla
    221..301     -  CDS            int (fragment): INT2_ECOLX - Protein inferred from homology: Swiss-Prot protein existence level 3. Putative integrase believed to be involved in the insertion of antibiotic resistance genes into plasmids and transposons. From Escherichia coli.
    387..443     +  CDS            GmR (fragment): gentamycin acetyltransferase; aacC1; confers resistance to gentamycin
    450..1238    +  CDS            aadA: S3AD_ECOLX - Experimental evidence at protein level: Swiss-Prot protein existence level 1. Mediates bacterial resistance to the antibiotics streptomycin and spectinomycin. From Escherichia coli.
   1412..2000    +  rep_origin     ori: high-copy-number ColE1/pMB1/pBR322/pUC origin of replication
   2167..2496    +  CDS            ags (fragment): AGS_AGRRH - Protein inferred from homology: Swiss-Prot protein existence level 3. From Agrobacterium rhizogenes.
>Addgene plasmid #50342 | pICH77911 | analyzer sequence | sequence record 75099
CGCTTGAGACCACGAAGTGGCTCTTCAGTGGACGAAAGGGCCTCGTGATACGCCTATTTTTATAGGTTAA
TGTCATGATAATAATGGTTTCTTAGACGTCAGGTGGCACTTTTCGGGGAAATGTGCGCGGAACCCCTATT
TGTTTATTTTTCTAAATACATTCAAATATGTATCCGCTCATGAGACAATAACCCTGATAAATGCTTCAAT
AATATTGAAAAAGGAAGAGTATGCGCTCACGCAACTGGTCCAGAACCTTGACCGAACGCAGCGGTGGTAA
CGGCGCAGTGGCGGTTTTCATGGCTTGTTATGACTGTTTTTTTGGGGTACAGTCTATGCCTCGGGCATCC
AAGCAGCAAGCGCGTTACGCCGTGGGTCGATGTTTGATGTTATGGAGCAGCAACGATGTTACGCAGCAGG
GCAGTCGCCCTAAAACAAAGTTAAACATCATGAGGGAAGCGGTGATCGCCGAAGTATCGACTCAACTATC
AGAGGTAGTTGGCGTCATCGAGCGCCATCTCGAACCGACGTTGCTGGCCGTACATTTGTACGGCTCCGCA
GTGGATGGCGGCCTGAAGCCACACAGCGATATTGATTTGCTGGTTACGGTGACCGTAAGGCTTGATGAAA
CAACGCGGCGAGCTTTGATCAACGACCTTTTGGAAACTTCGGCTTCCCCTGGAGAGAGCGAGATTCTCCG
CGCTGTAGAAGTCACCATTGTTGTGCACGACGACATCATTCCGTGGCGTTATCCAGCTAAGCGCGAACTG
CAATTTGGAGAATGGCAGCGCAATGACATTCTTGCAGGTATCTTCGAGCCAGCCACGATCGACATTGATC
TGGCTATCTTGCTGACAAAAGCAAGAGAACATAGCGTTGCCTTGGTAGGTCCAGCGGCGGAGGAACTCTT
TGATCCGGTTCCTGAACAGGATCTATTTGAGGCGCTAAATGAAACCTTAACGCTATGGAACTCGCCGCCC
GACTGGGCTGGCGATGAGCGAAATGTAGTGCTTACGTTGTCCCGCATTTGGTACAGCGCAGTAACCGGCA
AAATCGCGCCGAAGGATGTCGCTGCCGACTGGGCAATGGAGCGCCTGCCGGCCCAGTATCAGCCCGTCAT
ACTTGAAGCTAGACAGGCTTATCTTGGACAAGAAGAAGATCGCTTGGCCTCGCGCGCAGATCAGTTGGAA
GAATTTGTCCATTACGTAAAAGGCGAGATCACCAAGGTAGTCGGCAAATAACTGTCAGACCAAGTTTACT
CATATATACTTTAGATTGATTTAAAACTTCATTTTTAATTTAAAAGGATCTAGGTGAAGATCCTTTTTGA
TAATCTCATGACCAAAATCCCTTAACGTGAGTTTTCGTTCCACTGAGCGTCAGACCCCGTAGAAAAGATC
AAAGGATCTTCTTGAGATCCTTTTTTTCTGCGCGTAATCTGCTGCTTGCAAACAAAAAAACCACCGCTAC
CAGCGGTGGTTTGTTTGCCGGATCAAGAGCTACCAACTCTTTTTCCGAAGGTAACTGGCTTCAGCAGAGC
GCAGATACCAAATACTGTCCTTCTAGTGTAGCCGTAGTTAGGCCACCACTTCAAGAACTCTGTAGCACCG
CCTACATACCTCGCTCTGCTAATCCTGTTACCAGTGGCTGCTGCCAGTGGCGATAAGTCGTGTCTTACCG
GGTTGGACTCAAGACGATAGTTACCGGATAAGGCGCAGCGGTCGGGCTGAACGGGGGGTTCGTGCACACA
GCCCAGCTTGGAGCGAACGACCTACACCGAACTGAGATACCTACAGCGTGAGCTATGAGAAAGCGCCACG
CTTCCCGAAGGGAGAAAGGCGGACAGGTATCCGGTAAGCGGCAGGGTCGGAACAGGAGAGCGCACGAGGG
AGCTTCCAGGGGGAAACGCCTGGTATCTTTATAGTCCTGTCGGGTTTCGCCACCTCTGACTTGAGCGTCG
ATTTTTGTGATGCTCGTCAGGGGGGCGGAGCCTATGGAAAAACGCCAGCAACGCGGCCTTTTTACGGTTC
CTGGCCTTTTGCTGGCCTTTTGCTCACATGTTCTTTCCTGCGTTATCCCCTGATTCTGTGGATAACCGTA
TTACCGCCTTTGAGTGAGCTGATACCGCTCGCCGCAGCCGAACGACCGAGCGCAGCGAGTCAGTGAGCGA
GGAAGCGGAAGAGCGCCCAATACGCAAACCGCCTCTCCCCGCGCGTTGGCCGATTCATTAATCACTCTGT
GGTCTCAGCTTGAATTAACAGAGGTGGATGGACAGACCCGTTCTTACACCGGACTGGGCGCGGGATAGGA
TATTCAGATTGGGATGGGATTGAGCTTAAAGCCGGCGCTGACACCATGCTCAAGGTAGGCAATGTCCTCA
GCGTCGAGCCCGGCATCTATGTCGAGGGCATTGGTGGAGCGCGCTTCGGGGATACCGTGCTTGTAACTGA
GAGCGGATATGAGGCCCTCACTCCGCTTGATCTTGGCAAAGATATTTGACGCATTTATTAGTATGTGTTA
ATTTTCATTTGCAGTGCAGTATTTTCTATTCGATCTTTATGTAATTCGTTACAATTAATAAATATTCAAA
TCAGATTATTGACTGTCATTTGTATCAAATCGTGTTTAATGGATATTTTTATTATAATATTGATGAT
