>Addgene plasmid #50342 | pICH77911 | addgene partial sequence | sequence record 76447 | pBR322ori-F 5'-GGGAAACGCCTGGTATCTTT-3'
ATTTTTGTGATGCTCGTCAGGGGGGCGGAGCCTATGGAAAAACGCCAGCAACGCGGCCTTTTTACGGTTC
CTGGCCTTTTGCTGGCCTTTTGCTCACATGTTCTTTCCTGCGTTATCCCCTGATTCTGTGGATAACCGTA
TTACCGCCTTTGAGTGAGCTGATACCGCTCGCCGCAGCCGAACGACCGAGCGCAGCGAGTCAGTGAGCGA
GGAAGCGGAAGAGCGCCCAATACGCAAACCGCCTCTCCCCGCGCGTTGGCCGATTCATTAATCACTCTGT
GGTCTCAGCTTGAATTAACAGAGGTGGATGGACAGACCCGTTCTTACACCGGACTGGGCGCGGGATAGGA
TATTCAGATTGGGATGGGATTGAGCTTAAAGCCGGCGCTGACACCATGCTCAAGGTAGGCAATGTCCTCA
GCGTCGAGCCCGGCATCTATGTCGAGGGCATTGGTGGAGCGCGCTTCGGGGATACCGTGCTTGTAACTGA
GAGCGGATATGAGGCCCTCACTCCGCTTGATCTTGGCAAAGATATTTGACGCATTTATTAGTATGTGTTA
ATTTTCATTTGCAGTGCAGTATTTTCTATTCGATCTTTATGTAATTCGTTACAATTAATAAATATTCAAA
TCAGATTATTGACTGTCATTTGTATCAAATCGTGTTTAATGGATATTTTTATTATAATATTGATGATCGC
TTGAGACCACGAAGTGGCTCTTCAGTGGACGAAAGGGCCTCGTGATACGCCTATTTTTATAGGTTAATGT
CATGATAATAATGGTTTCTTAGACGTCAGGTGGCACTTTTCGGGGAAATGTGCGCGGAACCCCTATTTGT
TTATTTTTCTAAATACATTCAAATATGTATCC
